Addgene plasmid #127340: Cdk13_intron4_sg3_pX330
Purpose: sgRNA that cuts within intron 4 of mouse CDK13 genomic locus- guide #3
Depositing lab: Phil Sharp. Depositing organization: Massachusetts Institute of Technology. Publication: Oncogenic CDK13 mutations impede nuclear RNA surveillance. Insco ML, Abraham BJ, Dubbury SJ, Kaltheuner IH, Dust S, Wu C, Chen KY, Liu D, Bellaousov S, Cox AM, Martin BJE, Zhang T, Ludwig CG, Fabo T, Modhurima R, Esgdaille DE, Henriques T, Brown KM, Chanock SJ, Geyer M, Adelman K, Sharp PA, Young RA, Boutz PL, Zon LI. Science. 2023 Apr 21;380(6642):eabn7625. doi: 10.1126/science.abn7625. Epub 2023 Apr 21. PubMed 37079685.
Backbone
  Vector backbone: pX330
  Backbone manufacturer: Feng Zhang Lab (Addgene Plasmid #42230)
  Backbone size w/o insert (bp): 8484
  Total vector size (bp): 8487
  Vector type: Mouse Targeting, CRISPR
Growth in bacteria
  Bacterial resistance: Ampicillin, 100 μg/mL
  Growth temperature: 37°C
  Growth strain: DH5alpha
  Copy number: Unknown
Gene/Insert
  Gene/Insert name: Mouse Cdk13 Intron 4 Targeting sgRNA (alt name: Cdk13)
  gRNA/shRNA sequence: TGTATCACCAGCCCTCAAGA
  Species: M. musculus (mouse)
  Entrez Gene: Cdk13 (a.k.a. 2310015O17Rik, Cdc2l5)
  Promoter: U6 Promoter
  Cloning method: Restriction Enzyme; 5′ cloning site BbsI (destroyed during cloning); 3′ cloning site BbsI (destroyed during cloning)
  Sequencing primers: 5′ LKO.1 5' primer (gactatcatatgcttaccgt)
Terms and licenses: Academic/Nonprofit Terms; Industry Terms: Not Available to Industry
Depositor comments: Please visit https://doi.org/10.1101/824193 for bioRxiv preprint.
How to cite: Cdk13_intron4_sg3_pX330 was a gift from Phil Sharp (Addgene plasmid # 127340 ; http://n2t.net/addgene:127340 ; RRID:Addgene_127340)
