[The description below was written by a language model from this plasmid's Addgene catalogue record and pLannotate feature annotations shown in this document.]
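Description:
Cdk13_intron4_sg3_pX330 is an all-in-one CRISPR/Cas9 plasmid built on the pX330 backbone and intended for genome targeting in mouse cells. It carries a single guide RNA, the third in a series, directed at a site within intron 4 of the mouse Cdk13 genomic locus. The guide was inserted between the two BbsI sites of the backbone, which were destroyed during cloning. It sits immediately downstream of the human U6 RNA polymerase III promoter and is fused to the Streptococcus pyogenes gRNA scaffold, so the transcript is a complete sgRNA. The total size is about 8.5 kb.

A second expression unit on the same plasmid supplies the nuclease. A hybrid promoter made of the CMV enhancer, the chicken β-actin promoter and a hybrid CBA/MVM intron drives S. pyogenes Cas9. The annotation software splits Cas9 into contiguous N- and C-terminal portions, but together they form one continuous coding sequence. Cas9 ends in a bipartite nucleoplasmin nuclear localization signal and is followed by a bovine growth hormone polyadenylation signal. Delivering this one plasmid therefore provides both the guide and the nuclease needed to cut within Cdk13 intron 4.

The feature table also lists a single AAV2 ITR downstream of the Cas9 cassette. With only one repeat annotated, it does not flank the cassette as a packageable AAV genome would require. No mammalian selection marker or reporter is annotated. In E. coli the plasmid replicates from a high-copy ColE1/pUC-type origin and is selected with ampicillin through β-lactamase. An f1 phage origin is also present. The record does not say what editing outcome this cut was designed to achieve.
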