Features (pLannotate 1.2.2; 18 found; start..end, strand, type, name):
      1..241     +  promoter       U6 promoter: RNA polymerase III promoter for human U6 snRNA
    271..346     +  misc_RNA       gRNA scaffold: guide RNA scaffold for the Streptococcus pyogenes CRISPR/Cas9 system
    353..396     +  misc_RNA       gRNA scaffold (fragment): guide RNA scaffold for the Streptococcus pyogenes CRISPR/Cas9 system
    443..728     +  enhancer       CMV enhancer: human cytomegalovirus immediate early enhancer; contains an 18-bp deletion relative to the standard CMV enhancer
    730..986     +  promoter       chicken β-actin promoter: contains a 21-bp deletion relative to the standard chicken β-actin promoter
    987..1214    +  intron         hybrid intron: hybrid between chicken β-actin (CBA) and minute virus of mice (MMV) introns (Gray et al., 2011)
   1352..2953    +  CDS            Cas9(N): N-terminal portion of Streptococcus pyogenes Cas9 (Zetsche et al., 2015)
   2954..5452    +  CDS            Cas9(C): C-terminal portion of Streptococcus pyogenes Cas9 (Zetsche et al., 2015)
   5453..5500    +  CDS            nucleoplasmin NLS: bipartite nuclear localization signal from nucleoplasmin
   5534..5645    +  polyA_signal   bGH poly(A) signal: bovine growth hormone polyadenylation signal
   5750..5890    +  repeat_region  AAV2 ITR: inverted terminal repeat of adeno-associated virus serotype 2 inverted
   5895..5946    -  misc_feature   bom (fragment): basis of mobility region from pBR322
   5965..6420    +  rep_origin     f1 ori (sequence partly withheld): f1 bacteriophage origin of replication; arrow indicates direction of (+) strand synthesis
   6421..6470    -  misc_feature   bom (fragment): basis of mobility region from pBR322
   6572..6607    -  CDS            rop (fragment): Rop protein, which maintains plasmids at low copy number; rop
   6702..6806    +  promoter       AmpR promoter: bla
   6807..7667    +  CDS            AmpR: β-lactamase; bla; confers resistance to ampicillin, carbenicillin, and related antibiotics
   7838..8426    +  rep_origin     ori: high-copy-number ColE1/pMB1/pBR322/pUC origin of replication
>Addgene plasmid #127340 | Cdk13_intron4_sg3_pX330 | depositor full sequence | sequence record 243522 | Cdk13_intron4_sg3_pX330 sequence 8487 bps
GAGGGCCTATTTCCCATGATTCCTTCATATTTGCATATACGATACAAGGCTGTTAGAGAGATAATTGGAA
TTAATTTGACTGTAAACACAAAGATATTAGTACAAAATACGTGACGTAGAAAGTAATAATTTCTTGGGTA
GTTTGCAGTTTTAAAATTATGTTTTAAAATGGACTATCATATGCTTACCGTAACTTGAAAGTATTTCGAT
TTCTTGGCTTTATATATCTTGTGGAAAGGACGAAACACCGTGTATCACCAGCCCTCAAGAGTTTTAGAGC
TAGAAATAGCAAGTTAAAATAAGGCTAGTCCGTTATCAACTTGAAAAAGTGGCACCGAGTCGGTGCTTTT
TTGTTTTAGAGCTAGAAATAGCAAGTTAAAATAAGGCTAGTCCGTTTTTAGCGCGTGCGCCAATTCTGCA
GACAAATGGCTCTAGAGGTACCCGTTACATAACTTACGGTAAATGGCCCGCCTGGCTGACCGCCCAACGA
CCCCCGCCCATTGACGTCAATAGTAACGCCAATAGGGACTTTCCATTGACGTCAATGGGTGGAGTATTTA
CGGTAAACTGCCCACTTGGCAGTACATCAAGTGTATCATATGCCAAGTACGCCCCCTATTGACGTCAATG
ACGGTAAATGGCCCGCCTGGCATTGTGCCCAGTACATGACCTTATGGGACTTTCCTACTTGGCAGTACAT
CTACGTATTAGTCATCGCTATTACCATGGTCGAGGTGAGCCCCACGTTCTGCTTCACTCTCCCCATCTCC
CCCCCCTCCCCACCCCCAATTTTGTATTTATTTATTTTTTAATTATTTTGTGCAGCGATGGGGGCGGGGG
GGGGGGGGGGGCGGGGCGAGGGGCGGGGCGGGGCGAGGCGGAGAGGTGCGGCGGCAGCCAATCAGAGCGG
CGCGCTCCGAAAGTTTCCTTTTATGGCGAGGCGGCGGCGGCGGCGGCCCTATAAAAAGCGAAGCGCGCGG
CGGGCGGGAGTCGCTGCGCGCTGCCTTCGCCCCGTGCCCCGCTCCGCCGCCGCCTCGCGCCGCCCGCCCC
GGCTCTGACTGACCGCGTTACTCCCACAGGTGAGCGGGCGGGACGGCCCTTCTCCTCCGGGCTGTAATTA
GCTGAGCAAGAGGTAAGGGTTTAAGGGATGGTTGGTTGGTGGGGTATTAATGTTTAATTACCTGGAGCAC
CTGCCTGAAATCACTTTTTTTCAGGTTGGACCGGTGCCACCATGGACTATAAGGACCACGACGGAGACTA
CAAGGATCATGATATTGATTACAAAGACGATGACGATAAGATGGCCCCAAAGAAGAAGCGGAAGGTCGGT
ATCCACGGAGTCCCAGCAGCCGACAAGAAGTACAGCATCGGCCTGGACATCGGCACCAACTCTGTGGGCT
GGGCCGTGATCACCGACGAGTACAAGGTGCCCAGCAAGAAATTCAAGGTGCTGGGCAACACCGACCGGCA
CAGCATCAAGAAGAACCTGATCGGAGCCCTGCTGTTCGACAGCGGCGAAACAGCCGAGGCCACCCGGCTG
AAGAGAACCGCCAGAAGAAGATACACCAGACGGAAGAACCGGATCTGCTATCTGCAAGAGATCTTCAGCA
ACGAGATGGCCAAGGTGGACGACAGCTTCTTCCACAGACTGGAAGAGTCCTTCCTGGTGGAAGAGGATAA
GAAGCACGAGCGGCACCCCATCTTCGGCAACATCGTGGACGAGGTGGCCTACCACGAGAAGTACCCCACC
ATCTACCACCTGAGAAAGAAACTGGTGGACAGCACCGACAAGGCCGACCTGCGGCTGATCTATCTGGCCC
TGGCCCACATGATCAAGTTCCGGGGCCACTTCCTGATCGAGGGCGACCTGAACCCCGACAACAGCGACGT
GGACAAGCTGTTCATCCAGCTGGTGCAGACCTACAACCAGCTGTTCGAGGAAAACCCCATCAACGCCAGC
GGCGTGGACGCCAAGGCCATCCTGTCTGCCAGACTGAGCAAGAGCAGACGGCTGGAAAATCTGATCGCCC
AGCTGCCCGGCGAGAAGAAGAATGGCCTGTTCGGAAACCTGATTGCCCTGAGCCTGGGCCTGACCCCCAA
CTTCAAGAGCAACTTCGACCTGGCCGAGGATGCCAAACTGCAGCTGAGCAAGGACACCTACGACGACGAC
CTGGACAACCTGCTGGCCCAGATCGGCGACCAGTACGCCGACCTGTTTCTGGCCGCCAAGAACCTGTCCG
ACGCCATCCTGCTGAGCGACATCCTGAGAGTGAACACCGAGATCACCAAGGCCCCCCTGAGCGCCTCTAT
GATCAAGAGATACGACGAGCACCACCAGGACCTGACCCTGCTGAAAGCTCTCGTGCGGCAGCAGCTGCCT
GAGAAGTACAAAGAGATTTTCTTCGACCAGAGCAAGAACGGCTACGCCGGCTACATTGACGGCGGAGCCA
GCCAGGAAGAGTTCTACAAGTTCATCAAGCCCATCCTGGAAAAGATGGACGGCACCGAGGAACTGCTCGT
GAAGCTGAACAGAGAGGACCTGCTGCGGAAGCAGCGGACCTTCGACAACGGCAGCATCCCCCACCAGATC
CACCTGGGAGAGCTGCACGCCATTCTGCGGCGGCAGGAAGATTTTTACCCATTCCTGAAGGACAACCGGG
AAAAGATCGAGAAGATCCTGACCTTCCGCATCCCCTACTACGTGGGCCCTCTGGCCAGGGGAAACAGCAG
ATTCGCCTGGATGACCAGAAAGAGCGAGGAAACCATCACCCCCTGGAACTTCGAGGAAGTGGTGGACAAG
GGCGCTTCCGCCCAGAGCTTCATCGAGCGGATGACCAACTTCGATAAGAACCTGCCCAACGAGAAGGTGC
TGCCCAAGCACAGCCTGCTGTACGAGTACTTCACCGTGTATAACGAGCTGACCAAAGTGAAATACGTGAC
CGAGGGAATGAGAAAGCCCGCCTTCCTGAGCGGCGAGCAGAAAAAGGCCATCGTGGACCTGCTGTTCAAG
ACCAACCGGAAAGTGACCGTGAAGCAGCTGAAAGAGGACTACTTCAAGAAAATCGAGTGCTTCGACTCCG
TGGAAATCTCCGGCGTGGAAGATCGGTTCAACGCCTCCCTGGGCACATACCACGATCTGCTGAAAATTAT
CAAGGACAAGGACTTCCTGGACAATGAGGAAAACGAGGACATTCTGGAAGATATCGTGCTGACCCTGACA
CTGTTTGAGGACAGAGAGATGATCGAGGAACGGCTGAAAACCTATGCCCACCTGTTCGACGACAAAGTGA
TGAAGCAGCTGAAGCGGCGGAGATACACCGGCTGGGGCAGGCTGAGCCGGAAGCTGATCAACGGCATCCG
GGACAAGCAGTCCGGCAAGACAATCCTGGATTTCCTGAAGTCCGACGGCTTCGCCAACAGAAACTTCATG
CAGCTGATCCACGACGACAGCCTGACCTTTAAAGAGGACATCCAGAAAGCCCAGGTGTCCGGCCAGGGCG
ATAGCCTGCACGAGCACATTGCCAATCTGGCCGGCAGCCCCGCCATTAAGAAGGGCATCCTGCAGACAGT
GAAGGTGGTGGACGAGCTCGTGAAAGTGATGGGCCGGCACAAGCCCGAGAACATCGTGATCGAAATGGCC
AGAGAGAACCAGACCACCCAGAAGGGACAGAAGAACAGCCGCGAGAGAATGAAGCGGATCGAAGAGGGCA
TCAAAGAGCTGGGCAGCCAGATCCTGAAAGAACACCCCGTGGAAAACACCCAGCTGCAGAACGAGAAGCT
GTACCTGTACTACCTGCAGAATGGGCGGGATATGTACGTGGACCAGGAACTGGACATCAACCGGCTGTCC
GACTACGATGTGGACCATATCGTGCCTCAGAGCTTTCTGAAGGACGACTCCATCGACAACAAGGTGCTGA
CCAGAAGCGACAAGAACCGGGGCAAGAGCGACAACGTGCCCTCCGAAGAGGTCGTGAAGAAGATGAAGAA
CTACTGGCGGCAGCTGCTGAACGCCAAGCTGATTACCCAGAGAAAGTTCGACAATCTGACCAAGGCCGAG
AGAGGCGGCCTGAGCGAACTGGATAAGGCCGGCTTCATCAAGAGACAGCTGGTGGAAACCCGGCAGATCA
CAAAGCACGTGGCACAGATCCTGGACTCCCGGATGAACACTAAGTACGACGAGAATGACAAGCTGATCCG
GGAAGTGAAAGTGATCACCCTGAAGTCCAAGCTGGTGTCCGATTTCCGGAAGGATTTCCAGTTTTACAAA
GTGCGCGAGATCAACAACTACCACCACGCCCACGACGCCTACCTGAACGCCGTCGTGGGAACCGCCCTGA
TCAAAAAGTACCCTAAGCTGGAAAGCGAGTTCGTGTACGGCGACTACAAGGTGTACGACGTGCGGAAGAT
GATCGCCAAGAGCGAGCAGGAAATCGGCAAGGCTACCGCCAAGTACTTCTTCTACAGCAACATCATGAAC
TTTTTCAAGACCGAGATTACCCTGGCCAACGGCGAGATCCGGAAGCGGCCTCTGATCGAGACAAACGGCG
AAACCGGGGAGATCGTGTGGGATAAGGGCCGGGATTTTGCCACCGTGCGGAAAGTGCTGAGCATGCCCCA
AGTGAATATCGTGAAAAAGACCGAGGTGCAGACAGGCGGCTTCAGCAAAGAGTCTATCCTGCCCAAGAGG
AACAGCGATAAGCTGATCGCCAGAAAGAAGGACTGGGACCCTAAGAAGTACGGCGGCTTCGACAGCCCCA
CCGTGGCCTATTCTGTGCTGGTGGTGGCCAAAGTGGAAAAGGGCAAGTCCAAGAAACTGAAGAGTGTGAA
AGAGCTGCTGGGGATCACCATCATGGAAAGAAGCAGCTTCGAGAAGAATCCCATCGACTTTCTGGAAGCC
AAGGGCTACAAAGAAGTGAAAAAGGACCTGATCATCAAGCTGCCTAAGTACTCCCTGTTCGAGCTGGAAA
ACGGCCGGAAGAGAATGCTGGCCTCTGCCGGCGAACTGCAGAAGGGAAACGAACTGGCCCTGCCCTCCAA
ATATGTGAACTTCCTGTACCTGGCCAGCCACTATGAGAAGCTGAAGGGCTCCCCCGAGGATAATGAGCAG
AAACAGCTGTTTGTGGAACAGCACAAGCACTACCTGGACGAGATCATCGAGCAGATCAGCGAGTTCTCCA
AGAGAGTGATCCTGGCCGACGCTAATCTGGACAAAGTGCTGTCCGCCTACAACAAGCACCGGGATAAGCC
CATCAGAGAGCAGGCCGAGAATATCATCCACCTGTTTACCCTGACCAATCTGGGAGCCCCTGCCGCCTTC
AAGTACTTTGACACCACCATCGACCGGAAGAGGTACACCAGCACCAAAGAGGTGCTGGACGCCACCCTGA
TCCACCAGAGCATCACCGGCCTGTACGAGACACGGATCGACCTGTCTCAGCTGGGAGGCGACAAAAGGCC
GGCGGCCACGAAAAAGGCCGGCCAGGCAAAAAAGAAAAAGTAAGAATTCCTAGAGCTCGCTGATCAGCCT
CGACTGTGCCTTCTAGTTGCCAGCCATCTGTTGTTTGCCCCTCCCCCGTGCCTTCCTTGACCCTGGAAGG
TGCCACTCCCACTGTCCTTTCCTAATAAAATGAGGAAATTGCATCGCATTGTCTGAGTAGGTGTCATTCT
ATTCTGGGGGGTGGGGTGGGGCAGGACAGCAAGGGGGAGGATTGGGAAGAGAATAGCAGGCATGCTGGGG
AGCGGCCGCAGGAACCCCTAGTGATGGAGTTGGCCACTCCCTCTCTGCGCGCTCGCTCGCTCACTGAGGC
CGGGCGACCAAAGGTCGCCCGACGCCCGGGCTTTGCCCGGGCGGCCTCAGTGAGCGAGCGAGCGCGCAGC
TGCCTGCAGGGGCGCCTGATGCGGTATTTTCTCCTTACGCATCTGTGCGGTATTTCACACCGCATA
[95 nt withheld, positions 5947-6041]
T
[46 nt withheld, positions 6043-6088]
C
[141 nt withheld, positions 6090-6230]
CCTTTGACGTTGGAGTCCACGTTCTTT
[37 nt withheld, positions 6258-6294]
ACTCTATCTCGGGCTATTCTTTTGATTTATAAGGGATTTTGCCGATTTCGGTCTATTGGTTAAAAAATGA
GCTGATTTAACAAAAATTTAACGCGAATTTTAACAAAATATTAACGTTTACAATTTTATGGTGCACTCTC
AGTACAATCTGCTCTGATGCCGCATAGTTAAGCCAGCCCCGACACCCGCCAACACCCGCTGACGCGCCCT
GACGGGCTTGTCTGCTCCCGGCATCCGCTTACAGACAAGCTGTGACCGTCTCCGGGAGCTGCATGTGTCA
GAGGTTTTCACCGTCATCACCGAAACGCGCGAGACGAAAGGGCCTCGTGATACGCCTATTTTTATAGGTT
AATGTCATGATAATAATGGTTTCTTAGACGTCAGGTGGCACTTTTCGGGGAAATGTGCGCGGAACCCCTA
TTTGTTTATTTTTCTAAATACATTCAAATATGTATCCGCTCATGAGACAATAACCCTGATAAATGCTTCA
ATAATATTGAAAAAGGAAGAGTATGAGTATTCAACATTTCCGTGTCGCCCTTATTCCCTTTTTTGCGGCA
TTTTGCCTTCCTGTTTTTGCTCACCCAGAAACGCTGGTGAAAGTAAAAGATGCTGAAGATCAGTTGGGTG
CACGAGTGGGTTACATCGAACTGGATCTCAACAGCGGTAAGATCCTTGAGAGTTTTCGCCCCGAAGAACG
TTTTCCAATGATGAGCACTTTTAAAGTTCTGCTATGTGGCGCGGTATTATCCCGTATTGACGCCGGGCAA
GAGCAACTCGGTCGCCGCATACACTATTCTCAGAATGACTTGGTTGAGTACTCACCAGTCACAGAAAAGC
ATCTTACGGATGGCATGACAGTAAGAGAATTATGCAGTGCTGCCATAACCATGAGTGATAACACTGCGGC
CAACTTACTTCTGACAACGATCGGAGGACCGAAGGAGCTAACCGCTTTTTTGCACAACATGGGGGATCAT
GTAACTCGCCTTGATCGTTGGGAACCGGAGCTGAATGAAGCCATACCAAACGACGAGCGTGACACCACGA
TGCCTGTAGCAATGGCAACAACGTTGCGCAAACTATTAACTGGCGAACTACTTACTCTAGCTTCCCGGCA
ACAATTAATAGACTGGATGGAGGCGGATAAAGTTGCAGGACCACTTCTGCGCTCGGCCCTTCCGGCTGGC
TGGTTTATTGCTGATAAATCTGGAGCCGGTGAGCGTGGAAGCCGCGGTATCATTGCAGCACTGGGGCCAG
ATGGTAAGCCCTCCCGTATCGTAGTTATCTACACGACGGGGAGTCAGGCAACTATGGATGAACGAAATAG
ACAGATCGCTGAGATAGGTGCCTCACTGATTAAGCATTGGTAACTGTCAGACCAAGTTTACTCATATATA
CTTTAGATTGATTTAAAACTTCATTTTTAATTTAAAAGGATCTAGGTGAAGATCCTTTTTGATAATCTCA
TGACCAAAATCCCTTAACGTGAGTTTTCGTTCCACTGAGCGTCAGACCCCGTAGAAAAGATCAAAGGATC
TTCTTGAGATCCTTTTTTTCTGCGCGTAATCTGCTGCTTGCAAACAAAAAAACCACCGCTACCAGCGGTG
GTTTGTTTGCCGGATCAAGAGCTACCAACTCTTTTTCCGAAGGTAACTGGCTTCAGCAGAGCGCAGATAC
CAAATACTGTTCTTCTAGTGTAGCCGTAGTTAGGCCACCACTTCAAGAACTCTGTAGCACCGCCTACATA
CCTCGCTCTGCTAATCCTGTTACCAGTGGCTGCTGCCAGTGGCGATAAGTCGTGTCTTACCGGGTTGGAC
TCAAGACGATAGTTACCGGATAAGGCGCAGCGGTCGGGCTGAACGGGGGGTTCGTGCACACAGCCCAGCT
TGGAGCGAACGACCTACACCGAACTGAGATACCTACAGCGTGAGCTATGAGAAAGCGCCACGCTTCCCGA
AGGGAGAAAGGCGGACAGGTATCCGGTAAGCGGCAGGGTCGGAACAGGAGAGCGCACGAGGGAGCTTCCA
GGGGGAAACGCCTGGTATCTTTATAGTCCTGTCGGGTTTCGCCACCTCTGACTTGAGCGTCGATTTTTGT
GATGCTCGTCAGGGGGGCGGAGCCTATGGAAAAACGCCAGCAACGCGGCCTTTTTACGGTTCCTGGCCTT
TTGCTGGCCTTTTGCTCACATGT
