Features (pLannotate 1.2.2; 18 found; start..end, strand, type, name):
      1..241     +  promoter       U6 promoter: RNA polymerase III promoter for human U6 snRNA
    271..346     +  misc_RNA       gRNA scaffold: guide RNA scaffold for the Streptococcus pyogenes CRISPR/Cas9 system
    353..396     +  misc_RNA       gRNA scaffold (fragment): guide RNA scaffold for the Streptococcus pyogenes CRISPR/Cas9 system
    443..728     +  enhancer       CMV enhancer: human cytomegalovirus immediate early enhancer; contains an 18-bp deletion relative to the standard CMV enhancer
    730..986     +  promoter       chicken β-actin promoter: contains a 21-bp deletion relative to the standard chicken β-actin promoter
    987..1214    +  intron         hybrid intron: hybrid between chicken β-actin (CBA) and minute virus of mice (MMV) introns (Gray et al., 2011)
   1352..2953    +  CDS            Cas9(N): N-terminal portion of Streptococcus pyogenes Cas9 (Zetsche et al., 2015)
   2954..5452    +  CDS            Cas9(C): C-terminal portion of Streptococcus pyogenes Cas9 (Zetsche et al., 2015)
   5453..5500    +  CDS            nucleoplasmin NLS: bipartite nuclear localization signal from nucleoplasmin
   5534..5645    +  polyA_signal   bGH poly(A) signal: bovine growth hormone polyadenylation signal
   5750..5890    +  repeat_region  AAV2 ITR: inverted terminal repeat of adeno-associated virus serotype 2 inverted
   5895..5946    -  misc_feature   bom (fragment): basis of mobility region from pBR322
   5965..6420    +  rep_origin     f1 ori (sequence partly withheld): f1 bacteriophage origin of replication; arrow indicates direction of (+) strand synthesis
   6421..6470    -  misc_feature   bom (fragment): basis of mobility region from pBR322
   6572..6607    -  CDS            rop (fragment): Rop protein, which maintains plasmids at low copy number; rop
   6702..6806    +  promoter       AmpR promoter: bla
   6807..7667    +  CDS            AmpR: β-lactamase; bla; confers resistance to ampicillin, carbenicillin, and related antibiotics
   7838..8426    +  rep_origin     ori: high-copy-number ColE1/pMB1/pBR322/pUC origin of replication
>Addgene plasmid #127340 | Cdk13_intron4_sg3_pX330 | addgene full sequence | sequence record 246596 | Addgene NGS Result
GAGGGCCTATTTCCCATGATTCCTTCATATTTGCATATACGATACAAGGCTGTTAGAGAGATAATTGGAA
TTAATTTGACTGTAAACACAAAGATATTAGTACAAAATACGTGACGTAGAAAGTAATAATTTCTTGGGTA
GTTTGCAGTTTTAAAATTATGTTTTAAAATGGACTATCATATGCTTACCGTAACTTGAAAGTATTTCGAT
TTCTTGGCTTTATATATCTTGTGGAAAGGACGAAACACCGTGTATCACCAGCCCTCAAGAGTTTTAGAGC
TAGAAATAGCAAGTTAAAATAAGGCTAGTCCGTTATCAACTTGAAAAAGTGGCACCGAGTCGGTGCTTTT
TTGTTTTAGAGCTAGAAATAGCAAGTTAAAATAAGGCTAGTCCGTTTTTAGCGCGTGCGCCAATTCTGCA
GACAAATGGCTCTAGAGGTACCCGTTACATAACTTACGGTAAATGGCCCGCCTGGCTGACCGCCCAACGA
CCCCCGCCCATTGACGTCAATAGTAACGCCAATAGGGACTTTCCATTGACGTCAATGGGTGGAGTATTTA
CGGTAAACTGCCCACTTGGCAGTACATCAAGTGTATCATATGCCAAGTACGCCCCCTATTGACGTCAATG
ACGGTAAATGGCCCGCCTGGCATTGTGCCCAGTACATGACCTTATGGGACTTTCCTACTTGGCAGTACAT
CTACGTATTAGTCATCGCTATTACCATGGTCGAGGTGAGCCCCACGTTCTGCTTCACTCTCCCCATCTCC
CCCCCCTCCCCACCCCCAATTTTGTATTTATTTATTTTTTAATTATTTTGTGCAGCGATGGGGGCGGGGG
GGGGGGGGGGGSGGGGCGRGGGGSGGGGSGGGGSGRGGSGGRGAGGTGCGGCGGCAGCCAATCAGAGCGG
CGCGCTCCGAAAGTTTCCTTTTATGGCGAGGCGGCGGCGGCGGCGGCCCTATAAAAAGCGAAGCGCGCGG
CGGGCGGGAGTCGCTGCGCGCTGCCTTCGCCCCGTGCCCCGCTCCGCCGCCGCCTCGCGCCGCCCGCCCC
GGCTCTGACTGACCGCGTTACTCCCACAGGTGAGCGGGCGGGACGGCCCTTCTCCTCCGGGCTGTAATTA
GCTGAGCAAGAGGTAAGGGTTTAAGGGATGGTTGGTTGGTGGGGTATTAATGTTTAATTACCTGGAGCAC
CTGCCTGAAATCACTTTTTTTCAGGTTGGACCGGTGCCACCATGGACTATAAGGACCACGACGGAGACTA
CAAGGATCATGATATTGATTACAAAGACGATGACGATAAGATGGCCCCAAAGAAGAAGCGGAAGGTCGGT
ATCCACGGAGTCCCAGCAGCCGACAAGAAGTACAGCATCGGCCTGGACATCGGCACCAACTCTGTGGGCT
GGGCCGTGATCACCGACGAGTACAAGGTGCCCAGCAAGAAATTCAAGGTGCTGGGCAACACCGACCGGCA
CAGCATCAAGAAGAACCTGATCGGAGCCCTGCTGTTCGACAGCGGCGAAACAGCCGAGGCCACCCGGCTG
AAGAGAACCGCCAGAAGAAGATACACCAGACGGAAGAACCGGATCTGCTATCTGCAAGAGATCTTCAGCA
ACGAGATGGCCAAGGTGGACGACAGCTTCTTCCACAGACTGGAAGAGTCCTTCCTGGTGGAAGAGGATAA
GAAGCACGAGCGGCACCCCATCTTCGGCAACATCGTGGACGAGGTGGCCTACCACGAGAAGTACCCCACC
ATCTACCACCTGAGAAAGAAACTGGTGGACAGCACCGACAAGGCCGACCTGCGGCTGATCTATCTGGCCC
TGGCCCACATGATCAAGTTCCGGGGCCACTTCCTGATCGAGGGCGACCTGAACCCCGACAACAGCGACGT
GGACAAGCTGTTCATCCAGCTGGTGCAGACCTACAACCAGCTGTTCGAGGAAAACCCCATCAACGCCAGC
GGCGTGGACGCCAAGGCCATCCTGTCTGCCAGACTGAGCAAGAGCAGACGGCTGGAAAATCTGATCGCCC
AGCTGCCCGGCGAGAAGAAGAATGGCCTGTTCGGAAACCTGATTGCCCTGAGCCTGGGCCTGACCCCCAA
CTTCAAGAGCAACTTCGACCTGGCCGAGGATGCCAAACTGCAGCTGAGCAAGGACACCTACGACGACGAC
CTGGACAACCTGCTGGCCCAGATCGGCGACCAGTACGCCGACCTGTTTCTGGCCGCCAAGAACCTGTCCG
ACGCCATCCTGCTGAGCGACATCCTGAGAGTGAACACCGAGATCACCAAGGCCCCCCTGAGCGCCTCTAT
GATCAAGAGATACGACGAGCACCACCAGGACCTGACCCTGCTGAAAGCTCTCGTGCGGCAGCAGCTGCCT
GAGAAGTACAAAGAGATTTTCTTCGACCAGAGCAAGAACGGCTACGCCGGCTACATTGACGGCGGAGCCA
GCCAGGAAGAGTTCTACAAGTTCATCAAGCCCATCCTGGAAAAGATGGACGGCACCGAGGAACTGCTCGT
GAAGCTGAACAGAGAGGACCTGCTGCGGAAGCAGCGGACCTTCGACAACGGCAGCATCCCCCACCAGATC
CACCTGGGAGAGCTGCACGCCATTCTGCGGCGGCAGGAAGATTTTTACCCATTCCTGAAGGACAACCGGG
AAAAGATCGAGAAGATCCTGACCTTCCGCATCCCCTACTACGTGGGCCCTCTGGCCAGGGGAAACAGCAG
ATTCGCCTGGATGACCAGAAAGAGCGAGGAAACCATCACCCCCTGGAACTTCGAGGAAGTGGTGGACAAG
GGCGCTTCCGCCCAGAGCTTCATCGAGCGGATGACCAACTTCGATAAGAACCTGCCCAACGAGAAGGTGC
TGCCCAAGCACAGCCTGCTGTACGAGTACTTCACCGTGTATAACGAGCTGACCAAAGTGAAATACGTGAC
CGAGGGAATGAGAAAGCCCGCCTTCCTGAGCGGCGAGCAGAAAAAGGCCATCGTGGACCTGCTGTTCAAG
ACCAACCGGAAAGTGACCGTGAAGCAGCTGAAAGAGGACTACTTCAAGAAAATCGAGTGCTTCGACTCCG
TGGAAATCTCCGGCGTGGAAGATCGGTTCAACGCCTCCCTGGGCACATACCACGATCTGCTGAAAATTAT
CAAGGACAAGGACTTCCTGGACAATGAGGAAAACGAGGACATTCTGGAAGATATCGTGCTGACCCTGACA
CTGTTTGAGGACAGAGAGATGATCGAGGAACGGCTGAAAACCTATGCCCACCTGTTCGACGACAAAGTGA
TGAAGCAGCTGAAGCGGCGGAGATACACCGGCTGGGGCAGGCTGAGCCGGAAGCTGATCAACGGCATCCG
GGACAAGCAGTCCGGCAAGACAATCCTGGATTTCCTGAAGTCCGACGGCTTCGCCAACAGAAACTTCATG
CAGCTGATCCACGACGACAGCCTGACCTTTAAAGAGGACATCCAGAAAGCCCAGGTGTCCGGCCAGGGCG
ATAGCCTGCACGAGCACATTGCCAATCTGGCCGGCAGCCCCGCCATTAAGAAGGGCATCCTGCAGACAGT
GAAGGTGGTGGACGAGCTCGTGAAAGTGATGGGCCGGCACAAGCCCGAGAACATCGTGATCGAAATGGCC
AGAGAGAACCAGACCACCCAGAAGGGACAGAAGAACAGCCGCGAGAGAATGAAGCGGATCGAAGAGGGCA
TCAAAGAGCTGGGCAGCCAGATCCTGAAAGAACACCCCGTGGAAAACACCCAGCTGCAGAACGAGAAGCT
GTACCTGTACTACCTGCAGAATGGGCGGGATATGTACGTGGACCAGGAACTGGACATCAACCGGCTGTCC
GACTACGATGTGGACCATATCGTGCCTCAGAGCTTTCTGAAGGACGACTCCATCGACAACAAGGTGCTGA
CCAGAAGCGACAAGAACCGGGGCAAGAGCGACAACGTGCCCTCCGAAGAGGTCGTGAAGAAGATGAAGAA
CTACTGGCGGCAGCTGCTGAACGCCAAGCTGATTACCCAGAGAAAGTTCGACAATCTGACCAAGGCCGAG
AGAGGCGGCCTGAGCGAACTGGATAAGGCCGGCTTCATCAAGAGACAGCTGGTGGAAACCCGGCAGATCA
CAAAGCACGTGGCACAGATCCTGGACTCCCGGATGAACACTAAGTACGACGAGAATGACAAGCTGATCCG
GGAAGTGAAAGTGATCACCCTGAAGTCCAAGCTGGTGTCCGATTTCCGGAAGGATTTCCAGTTTTACAAA
GTGCGCGAGATCAACAACTACCACCACGCCCACGACGCCTACCTGAACGCCGTCGTGGGAACCGCCCTGA
TCAAAAAGTACCCTAAGCTGGAAAGCGAGTTCGTGTACGGCGACTACAAGGTGTACGACGTGCGGAAGAT
GATCGCCAAGAGCGAGCAGGAAATCGGCAAGGCTACCGCCAAGTACTTCTTCTACAGCAACATCATGAAC
TTTTTCAAGACCGAGATTACCCTGGCCAACGGCGAGATCCGGAAGCGGCCTCTGATCGAGACAAACGGCG
AAACCGGGGAGATCGTGTGGGATAAGGGCCGGGATTTTGCCACCGTGCGGAAAGTGCTGAGCATGCCCCA
AGTGAATATCGTGAAAAAGACCGAGGTGCAGACAGGCGGCTTCAGCAAAGAGTCTATCCTGCCCAAGAGG
AACAGCGATAAGCTGATCGCCAGAAAGAAGGACTGGGACCCTAAGAAGTACGGCGGCTTCGACAGCCCCA
CCGTGGCCTATTCTGTGCTGGTGGTGGCCAAAGTGGAAAAGGGCAAGTCCAAGAAACTGAAGAGTGTGAA
AGAGCTGCTGGGGATCACCATCATGGAAAGAAGCAGCTTCGAGAAGAATCCCATCGACTTTCTGGAAGCC
AAGGGCTACAAAGAAGTGAAAAAGGACCTGATCATCAAGCTGCCTAAGTACTCCCTGTTCGAGCTGGAAA
ACGGCCGGAAGAGAATGCTGGCCTCTGCCGGCGAACTGCAGAAGGGAAACGAACTGGCCCTGCCCTCCAA
ATATGTGAACTTCCTGTACCTGGCCAGCCACTATGAGAAGCTGAAGGGCTCCCCCGAGGATAATGAGCAG
AAACAGCTGTTTGTGGAACAGCACAAGCACTACCTGGACGAGATCATCGAGCAGATCAGCGAGTTCTCCA
AGAGAGTGATCCTGGCCGACGCTAATCTGGACAAAGTGCTGTCCGCCTACAACAAGCACCGGGATAAGCC
CATCAGAGAGCAGGCCGAGAATATCATCCACCTGTTTACCCTGACCAATCTGGGAGCCCCTGCCGCCTTC
AAGTACTTTGACACCACCATCGACCGGAAGAGGTACACCAGCACCAAAGAGGTGCTGGACGCCACCCTGA
TCCACCAGAGCATCACCGGCCTGTACGAGACACGGATCGACCTGTCTCAGCTGGGAGGCGACAAAAGGCC
GGCGGCCACGAAAAAGGCCGGCCAGGCAAAAAAGAAAAAGTAAGAATTCCTAGAGCTCGCTGATCAGCCT
CGACTGTGCCTTCTAGTTGCCAGCCATCTGTTGTTTGCCCCTCCCCCGTGCCTTCCTTGACCCTGGAAGG
TGCCACTCCCACTGTCCTTTCCTAATAAAATGAGGAAATTGCATCGCATTGTCTGAGTAGGTGTCATTCT
ATTCTGGGGGGTGGGGTGGGGCAGGACAGCAAGGGGGAGGATTGGGAAGAGAATAGCAGGCATGCTGGGG
AGCGGCCGCAGGAACCCCTAGTGATGGAGTTGGCCACTCCCTCTCTGCGCGCTCGCTCGCTCACTGAGGC
CGGGCGACCAAAGGTCGCCCGACGCCCGGGCTTTGCCCGGGCGGCCTCAGTGAGCGAGCGAGCGCGCAGC
TGCCTGCAGGGGCGCCTGATGCGGTATTTTCTCCTTACGCATCTGTGCGGTATTTCACACCGCATA
[95 nt withheld, positions 5947-6041]
T
[46 nt withheld, positions 6043-6088]
C
[141 nt withheld, positions 6090-6230]
CCTTTGACGTTGGAGTCCACGTTCTTT
[37 nt withheld, positions 6258-6294]
ACTCTATCTCGGGCTATTCTTTTGATTTATAAGGGATTTTGCCGATTTCGGTCTATTGGTTAAAAAATGA
GCTGATTTAACAAAAATTTAACGCGAATTTTAACAAAATATTAACGTTTACAATTTTATGGTGCACTCTC
AGTACAATCTGCTCTGATGCCGCATAGTTAAGCCAGCCCCGACACCCGCCAACACCCGCTGACGCGCCCT
GACGGGCTTGTCTGCTCCCGGCATCCGCTTACAGACAAGCTGTGACCGTCTCCGGGAGCTGCATGTGTCA
GAGGTTTTCACCGTCATCACCGAAACGCGCGAGACGAAAGGGCCTCGTGATACGCCTATTTTTATAGGTT
AATGTCATGATAATAATGGTTTCTTAGACGTCAGGTGGCACTTTTCGGGGAAATGTGCGCGGAACCCCTA
TTTGTTTATTTTTCTAAATACATTCAAATATGTATCCGCTCATGAGACAATAACCCTGATAAATGCTTCA
ATAATATTGAAAAAGGAAGAGTATGAGTATTCAACATTTCCGTGTCGCCCTTATTCCCTTTTTTGCGGCA
TTTTGCCTTCCTGTTTTTGCTCACCCAGAAACGCTGGTGAAAGTAAAAGATGCTGAAGATCAGTTGGGTG
CACGAGTGGGTTACATCGAACTGGATCTCAACAGCGGTAAGATCCTTGAGAGTTTTCGCCCCGAAGAACG
TTTTCCAATGATGAGCACTTTTAAAGTTCTGCTATGTGGCGCGGTATTATCCCGTATTGACGCCGGGCAA
GAGCAACTCGGTCGCCGCATACACTATTCTCAGAATGACTTGGTTGAGTACTCACCAGTCACAGAAAAGC
ATCTTACGGATGGCATGACAGTAAGAGAATTATGCAGTGCTGCCATAACCATGAGTGATAACACTGCGGC
CAACTTACTTCTGACAACGATCGGAGGACCGAAGGAGCTAACCGCTTTTTTGCACAACATGGGGGATCAT
GTAACTCGCCTTGATCGTTGGGAACCGGAGCTGAATGAAGCCATACCAAACGACGAGCGTGACACCACGA
TGCCTGTAGCAATGGCAACAACGTTGCGCAAACTATTAACTGGCGAACTACTTACTCTAGCTTCCCGGCA
ACAATTAATAGACTGGATGGAGGCGGATAAAGTTGCAGGACCACTTCTGCGCTCGGCCCTTCCGGCTGGC
TGGTTTATTGCTGATAAATCTGGAGCCGGTGAGCGTGGAAGCCGCGGTATCATTGCAGCACTGGGGCCAG
ATGGTAAGCCCTCCCGTATCGTAGTTATCTACACGACGGGGAGTCAGGCAACTATGGATGAACGAAATAG
ACAGATCGCTGAGATAGGTGCCTCACTGATTAAGCATTGGTAACTGTCAGACCAAGTTTACTCATATATA
CTTTAGATTGATTTAAAACTTCATTTTTAATTTAAAAGGATCTAGGTGAAGATCCTTTTTGATAATCTCA
TGACCAAAATCCCTTAACGTGAGTTTTCGTTCCACTGAGCGTCAGACCCCGTAGAAAAGATCAAAGGATC
TTCTTGAGATCCTTTTTTTCTGCGCGTAATCTGCTGCTTGCAAACAAAAAAACCACCGCTACCAGCGGTG
GTTTGTTTGCCGGATCAAGAGCTACCAACTCTTTTTCCGAAGGTAACTGGCTTCAGCAGAGCGCAGATAC
CAAATACTGTTCTTCTAGTGTAGCCGTAGTTAGGCCACCACTTCAAGAACTCTGTAGCACCGCCTACATA
CCTCGCTCTGCTAATCCTGTTACCAGTGGCTGCTGCCAGTGGCGATAAGTCGTGTCTTACCGGGTTGGAC
TCAAGACGATAGTTACCGGATAAGGCGCAGCGGTCGGGCTGAACGGGGGGTTCGTGCACACAGCCCAGCT
TGGAGCGAACGACCTACACCGAACTGAGATACCTACAGCGTGAGCTATGAGAAAGCGCCACGCTTCCCGA
AGGGAGAAAGGCGGACAGGTATCCGGTAAGCGGCAGGGTCGGAACAGGAGAGCGCACGAGGGAGCTTCCA
GGGGGAAACGCCTGGTATCTTTATAGTCCTGTCGGGTTTCGCCACCTCTGACTTGAGCGTCGATTTTTGT
GATGCTCGTCAGGGGGGCGGAGCCTATGGAAAAACGCCAGCAACGCGGCCTTTTTACGGTTCCTGGCCTT
TTGCTGGCCTTTTGCTCACATGT
